Addgene plasmid #120215: CRISPRi-CENPB-g7
Purpose: CENPB CRISPRi guide RNA 7
Depositing lab: David Bartel. Depositing organization: Whitehead Institute for Biomedical Research. Publication: Widespread Influence of 3'-End Structures on Mammalian mRNA Processing and Stability. Wu X, Bartel DP. Cell. 2017 May 18;169(5):905-917.e11. doi: 10.1016/j.cell.2017.04.036. PubMed 28525757.
Backbone
  Vector backbone: pU6-sgGAL4-1
  Vector type: Lentiviral, CRISPR
  Selectable markers: Puromycin
Growth in bacteria
  Bacterial resistance: Ampicillin, 100 μg/mL
  Growth temperature: 30°C
  Growth strain: NEB Stable
  Copy number: Unknown
Gene/Insert
  Gene/Insert name: CENPB CRISPRi guide RNA
  gRNA/shRNA sequence: N/A
  Species: H. sapiens (human)
Terms and licenses: Academic/Nonprofit Terms; Industry Terms: Not Available to Industry
How to cite: CRISPRi-CENPB-g7 was a gift from David Bartel (Addgene plasmid # 120215 ; http://n2t.net/addgene:120215 ; RRID:Addgene_120215)
