[The description below was written by a language model from this plasmid's Addgene catalogue record and pLannotate feature annotations shown in this document.]
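Description:
CRISPRi-CENPB-g7 is a lentiviral CRISPR interference guide RNA plasmid built on the pU6-sgGAL4-1 backbone, carrying one of a series of guides (number 7) directed against human CENPB. It is propagated in bacteria through a high-copy ColE1/pUC-type origin and an ampicillin resistance gene. As is common for repeat-containing lentiviral vectors, the record lists a recombination-deficient strain for its maintenance.

The viral portion has a third-generation layout. A CMV enhancer/promoter is fused to a truncated HIV-1 5' LTR to drive genomic RNA production in packaging cells. This is followed by the Ψ packaging signal with a gag fragment, the RRE for Rev-dependent nuclear export, and the cPPT/CTS. A WPRE lies downstream to boost transcript expression, followed by a second truncated LTR annotated next to a nef fragment, which serves as the 3' LTR.

Within this frame sits the guide cassette, detected only as a partial S. pyogenes tracrRNA/sgRNA scaffold. The backbone name implies a U6 promoter, but no such promoter was annotated, and the record does not give the protospacer sequence. Next, an EF-1α promoter drives puromycin N-acetyltransferase followed by TagBFP, so transduced cells can be selected with puromycin and tracked by blue fluorescence. The element linking these two coding regions is not annotated. Two loxP sites flank the region spanning the guide scaffold and the marker cassette, which would in principle allow its excision by Cre.

The plasmid encodes no Cas9, so it is meant for cells that separately express a dCas9-based repressor, where it is used to knock down CENPB transcription.
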