Features (pLannotate 1.2.2; 23 found; start..end, strand, type, name):
     33..133     +  CDS            Rev (fragment): human immunodeficiency virus 1 (HIV-1) Rev protein; rev; enhances nuclear export of unspliced and incompletely spliced viral mRNAs
    183..300     +  misc_feature   cPPT/CTS: central polypurine tract and central termination sequence of HIV-1
    553..586     +  protein_bind   loxP: Cre-mediated recombination occurs in the 8-bp core sequence (GCATACAT). Cre recombinase
    711..778     +  misc_RNA       tracrRNA (fragment): trans-activating CRISPR RNA for the Streptococcus pyogenes CRISPR/Cas9 system
    843..2014    +  promoter       EF-1α promoter: strong constitutive promoter for human elongation factor EF-1α
   2026..2622    +  CDS            PuroR: puromycin N-acetyltransferase; pac from Streptomyces alboniger; confers resistance to puromycin
   2698..3396    +  CDS            TagBFP: monomeric blue fluorescent protein mammalian codon-optimized
   3416..3449    +  protein_bind   loxP: Cre-mediated recombination occurs in the 8-bp core sequence (GCATACAT). Cre recombinase
   3482..3505    +  misc_feature   MCS (fragment): pBluescript multiple cloning site
   3505..4093    +  misc_feature   WPRE: woodchuck hepatitis virus posttranscriptional regulatory element
   4094..4113    +  misc_feature   MCS (fragment): pBluescript multiple cloning site
   4115..4615    +  CDS            nef (fragment): NEF_HV1LA - Experimental evidence at protein level: Swiss-Prot protein existence level 1. Extracellular Nef protein targets CD4(+) T-lymphocytes for apoptosis by interacting with CXCR4 surface receptors. From Human immunodeficiency virus type 1 group M subtype B (isolate Lai) (HIV-1).
   4622..4802    +  LTR            5' LTR (truncated): truncated 5' long terminal repeat (LTR) from HIV-1
   4864..5452    -  rep_origin     ori: high-copy-number ColE1/pMB1/pBR322/pUC origin of replication
   5623..6483    -  CDS            AmpR: β-lactamase; bla; confers resistance to ampicillin, carbenicillin, and related antibiotics
   6484..6588    -  promoter       AmpR promoter: bla
   6647..6699    -  misc_feature   bom (fragment): basis of mobility region from pBR322
   6854..7233    +  enhancer       CMV enhancer: human cytomegalovirus immediate early enhancer
   7234..7433    +  promoter       CMV promoter: human cytomegalovirus (CMV) immediate early promoter
   7451..7631    +  LTR            5' LTR (truncated): truncated 5' long terminal repeat (LTR) from HIV-1
   7678..7803    +  misc_feature   HIV-1 Ψ: packaging signal of human immunodeficiency virus type 1
   7787..8125    +  CDS            HIV-1 gag (fragment): gag protein from human immunodeficiency virus 1; gag
   8300..8533    +  misc_feature   RRE: The Rev response element (RRE) of HIV-1 allows for Rev-dependent mRNA export from the nucleus to the cytoplasm.
>Addgene plasmid #120215 | CRISPRi-CENPB-g7 | addgene full sequence | sequence record 273593 | Addgene NGS Result
TTAGGCAGGGATATTCACCATTATCGTTTCAGACCCACCTCCCAACCCCGAGGGGACCCGACAGGCCCGA
AGGAATAGAAGAAGAAGGTGGAGAGAGAGACAGAGACAGATCCATTCGATTAGTGAACGGATCGGCACTG
CGTGCGCCAATTCTGCAGACAAATGGCAGTATTCATCCACAATTTTAAAAGAAAAGGGGGGATTGGGGGG
TACAGTGCAGGGGAAAGAATAGTAGACATAATAGCAACAGACATACAAACTAAAGAATTACAAAAACAAA
TTACAAAAATTCAAAATTTTCGGGTTTATTACAGGGACAGCAGAGATCCAGTTTGGTTAGTACCGGGCCC
GCTCTAGAGATCCGACGCGCCATCTCTAGGCCCGCGCCGGCCCCCTCGCACGGACTTGTGGGAGAAGCTC
GGCTACTCCCCTGCCCCGGTTAATTTGCATATAATATTTCCTAGTAACTATAGAGGCTTAATGTGCGATA
AAAGACAGATAATCTGTTCTTTTTAATACTAGCTACATTTTACATGATAGGCTTGGATTTCTATAACTTC
GTATAGCATACATTATACGAAGTTATAAACAGCACAAAAGGAAACTCACCCTAACTGTAAAGTAATTGTG
TGTTTTGAGACTATAAGTATCCCTTGGAGAACCACCTTGTTGGTTGCGCTCCGACGCCAGGAGTTTAAGA
GCTAAGCTGGAAACAGCATAGCAAGTTTAAATAAGGCTAGTCCGTTATCAACTTGAAAAAGTGGCACCGA
GTCGGTGCTTTTTTTCTCGAGTACTAGGATCCATTAGGCGGCCGCGTGGATAACCGTATTACCGCCATGC
ATGTGCCCGTCAGTGGGCAGAGCGCACATCGCCCACAGTCCCCGAGAAGTTGGGGGGAGGGGTCGGCAAT
TGAACCGGTGCCTAGAGAAGGTGGCGCGGGGTAAACTGGGAAAGTGATGTCGTGTACTGGCTCCGCCTTT
TTCCCGAGGGTGGGGGAGAACCGTATATAAGTGCAGTAGTCGCCGTGAACGTTCTTTTTCGCAACGGGTT
TGCCGCCAGAACACAGGTAAGTGCCGTGTGTGGTTCCCGCGGGCCTGGCCTCTTTACGGGTTATGGCCCT
TGCGTGCCTTGAATTACTTCCACCTGGCTGCAGTACGTGATTCTTGATCCCGAGCTTCGGGTTGGAAGTG
GGTGGGAGAGTTCGAGGCCTTGCGCTTAAGGAGCCCCTTCGCCTCGTGCTTGAGTTGAGGCCTGGCCTGG
GCGCTGGGGCCGCCGCGTGCGAATCTGGTGGCACCTTCGCGCCTGTCTCGCTGCTTTCGATAAGTCTCTA
GCCATTTAAAATTTTTGATGACCTGCTGCGACGCTTTTTTTCTGGCAAGATAGTCTTGTAAATGCGGGCC
AAGATCTGCACACTGGTATTTCGGTTTTTGGGGCCGCGGGCGGCGACGGGGCCCGTGCGTCCCAGCGCAC
ATGTTCGGCGAGGCGGGGCCTGCGAGCGCGGCCACCGAGAATCGGACGGGGGTAGTCTCAAGCTGGCCGG
CCTGCTCTGGTGCCTGGCCTCGCGCCGCCGTGTATCGCCCCGCCCTGGGCGGCAAGGCTGGCCCGGTCGG
CACCAGTTGCGTGAGCGGAAAGATGGCCGCTTCCCGGCCCTGCTGCAGGGAGCTCAAAATGGAGGACGCG
GCGCTCGGGAGAGCGGGCGGGTGAGTCACCCACACAAAGGAAAAGGGCCTTTCCGTCCTCAGCCGTCGCT
TCATGTGACTCCACGGAGTACCGGGCGCCGTCCAGGCACCTCGATTAGTTCTCGCGCTTTTGGAGTACGT
CGTCTTTAGGTTGGGGGGAGGGGTTTTATGCGATGGAGTTTCCCCACACTGAGTGGGTGGAGACTGAAGT
TAGGCCAGCTTGGCACTTGATGTAATTCTCCTTGGAATTTGCCCTTTTTGAGTTTGGATCTTGGTTCATT
CTCAAGCCTCAGACAGTGGTTCAAAGTTTTTTTCTTCCATTTCAGGTGTCGTGAGCTAGCCCACCATGAC
CGAGTACAAGCCCACGGTGCGCCTCGCCACCCGCGACGACGTCCCCCGGGCCGTACGCACCCTCGCCGCC
GCGTTCGCCGACTACCCCGCCACGCGCCACACCGTCGACCCGGACCGCCACATCGAGCGGGTCACCGAGC
TGCAAGAACTCTTCCTCACGCGCGTCGGGCTCGACATCGGCAAGGTGTGGGTCGCGGACGACGGCGCCGC
GGTGGCGGTCTGGACCACGCCGGAGAGCGTCGAAGCGGGGGCGGTGTTCGCCGAGATCGGCCCGCGCATG
GCCGAGTTGAGCGGTTCCCGGCTGGCCGCGCAGCAACAGATGGAAGGCCTCCTGGCGCCGCACCGGCCCA
AGGAGCCCGCGTGGTTCCTGGCCACCGTCGGCGTCTCGCCCGACCACCAGGGCAAGGGTCTGGGCAGCGC
CGTCGTGCTCCCCGGAGTGGAGGCGGCCGAGCGCGCCGGGGTGCCCGCCTTCCTGGAGACCTCCGCGCCC
CGCAACCTCCCCTTCTACGAGCGGCTCGGCTTCACCGTCACCGCCGACGTCGAGGTGCCCGAAGGACCGC
GCACCTGGTGCATGACCCGCAAGCCCGGTGCCGGATCGGGAGAGGGCAGAGGAAGTCTGCTAACATGCGG
TGACGTCGAGGAGAATCCTGGCCCACCGGTCGCCACCAGCGAGCTGATTAAGGAGAACATGCACATGAAG
CTGTACATGGAGGGCACCGTGGACAACCATCACTTCAAGTGCACATCCGAGGGCGAAGGCAAGCCCTACG
AGGGCACCCAGACCATGAGAATCAAGGTGGTCGAGGGCGGCCCTCTCCCCTTCGCCTTCGACATCCTGGC
TACTAGCTTCCTCTACGGCAGCAAGACCTTCATCAACCACACCCAGGGCATCCCCGACTTCTTCAAGCAG
TCCTTCCCTGAGGGCTTCACATGGGAGAGAGTCACCACATACGAAGACGGGGGCGTGCTGACCGCTACCC
AGGACACCAGCCTCCAGGACGGCTGCCTCATCTACAACGTCAAGATCAGAGGGGTGAACTTCACATCCAA
CGGCCCTGTGATGCAGAAGAAAACACTCGGCTGGGAGGCCTTCACCGAGACGCTGTACCCCGCTGACGGC
GGCCTGGAAGGCAGAAACGACATGGCCCTGAAGCTCGTGGGCGGGAGCCATCTGATCGCAAACATCAAGA
CCACATATAGATCCAAGAAACCCGCTAAGAACCTCAAGATGCCTGGCGTCTACTATGTGGACTACAGACT
GGAAAGAATCAAGGAGGCCAACAACGAGACCTACGTCGAGCAGCACGAGGTGGCAGTGGCCAGATACTGC
GACCTCCCTAGCAAACTGGGGCACAAGCTTAATTAAGAATTCGTCGAGGGACCTAATAACTTCGTATAGC
ATACATTATACGAAGTTATACATGTTTAAGGGTTCCGGTTCCACTAGGTACAATTCGATATCAAGCTTAT
CGATAATCAACCTCTGGATTACAAAATTTGTGAAAGATTGACTGGTATTCTTAACTATGTTGCTCCTTTT
ACGCTATGTGGATACGCTGCTTTAATGCCTTTGTATCATGCTATTGCTTCCCGTATGGCTTTCATTTTCT
CCTCCTTGTATAAATCCTGGTTGCTGTCTCTTTATGAGGAGTTGTGGCCCGTTGTCAGGCAACGTGGCGT
GGTGTGCACTGTGTTTGCTGACGCAACCCCCACTGGTTGGGGCATTGCCACCACCTGTCAGCTCCTTTCC
GGGACTTTCGCTTTCCCCCTCCCTATTGCCACGGCGGAACTCATCGCCGCCTGCCTTGCCCGCTGCTGGA
CAGGGGCTCGGCTGTTGGGCACTGACAATTCCGTGGTGTTGTCGGGGAAATCATCGTCCTTTCCTTGGCT
GCTCGCCTGTGTTGCCACCTGGATTCTGCGCGGGACGTCCTTCTGCTACGTCCCTTCGGCCCTCAATCCA
GCGGACCTTCCTTCCCGCGGCCTGCTGCCGGCTCTGCGGCCTCTTCCGCGTCTTCGCCTTCGCCCTCAGA
CGAGTCGGATCTCCCTTTGGGCCGCCTCCCCGCATCGATACCGTCGACCTCGATCGAGACCTAGAAAAAC
ATGGAGCAATCACAAGTAGCAATACAGCAGCTACCAATGCTGATTGTGCCTGGCTAGAAGCACAAGAGGA
GGAGGAGGTGGGTTTTCCAGTCACACCTCAGGTACCTTTAAGACCAATGACTTACAAGGCAGCTGTAGAT
CTTAGCCACTTTTTAAAAGAAAAGGGGGGACTGGAAGGGCTAATTCACTCCCAACGAAGACAAGATATCC
TTGATCTGTGGATCTACCACACACAAGGCTACTTCCCTGATTGGCAGAACTACACACCAGGGCCAGGGAT
CAGATATCCACTGACCTTTGGATGGTGCTACAAGCTAGTACCAGTTGAGCAAGAGAAGGTAGAAGAAGCC
AATGAAGGAGAGAACACCCGCTTGTTACACCCTGTGAGCCTGCATGGGATGGATGACCCGGAGAGAGAAG
TATTAGAGTGGAGGTTTGACAGCCGCCTAGCATTTCATCACATGGCCCGAGAGCTGCATCCGGACTGTAC
TGGGTCTCTCTGGTTAGACCAGATCTGAGCCTGGGAGCTCTCTGGCTAACTAGGGAACCCACTGCTTAAG
CCTCAATAAAGCTTGCCTTGAGTGCTTCAAGTAGTGTGTGCCCGTCTGTTGTGTGACTCTGGTAACTAGA
GATCCCTCAGACCCTTTTAGTCAGTGTGGAAAATCTCTAGCAGCATGTGAGCAAAAGGCCAGCAAAAGGC
CAGGAACCGTAAAAAGGCCGCGTTGCTGGCGTTTTTCCATAGGCTCCGCCCCCCTGACGAGCATCACAAA
AATCGACGCTCAAGTCAGAGGTGGCGAAACCCGACAGGACTATAAAGATACCAGGCGTTTCCCCCTGGAA
GCTCCCTCGTGCGCTCTCCTGTTCCGACCCTGCCGCTTACCGGATACCTGTCCGCCTTTCTCCCTTCGGG
AAGCGTGGCGCTTTCTCATAGCTCACGCTGTAGGTATCTCAGTTCGGTGTAGGTCGTTCGCTCCAAGCTG
GGCTGTGTGCACGAACCCCCCGTTCAGCCCGACCGCTGCGCCTTATCCGGTAACTATCGTCTTGAGTCCA
ACCCGGTAAGACACGACTTATCGCCACTGGCAGCAGCCACTGGTAACAGGATTAGCAGAGCGAGGTATGT
AGGCGGTGCTACAGAGTTCTTGAAGTGGTGGCCTAACTACGGCTACACTAGAAGAACAGTATTTGGTATC
TGCGCTCTGCTGAAGCCAGTTACCTTCGGAAAAAGAGTTGGTAGCTCTTGATCCGGCAAACAAACCACCG
CTGGTAGCGGTGGTTTTTTTGTTTGCAAGCAGCAGATTACGCGCAGAAAAAAAGGATCTCAAGAAGATCC
TTTGATCTTTTCTACGGGGTCTGACGCTCAGTGGAACGAAAACTCACGTTAAGGGATTTTGGTCATGAGA
TTATCAAAAAGGATCTTCACCTAGATCCTTTTAAATTAAAAATGAAGTTTTAAATCAATCTAAAGTATAT
ATGAGTAAACTTGGTCTGACAGTTACCAATGCTTAATCAGTGAGGCACCTATCTCAGCGATCTGTCTATT
TCGTTCATCCATAGTTGCCTGACTCCCCGTCGTGTAGATAACTACGATACGGGAGGGCTTACCATCTGGC
CCCAGTGCTGCAATGATACCGCGAGACCCACGCTCACCGGCTCCAGATTTATCAGCAATAAACCAGCCAG
CCGGAAGGGCCGAGCGCAGAAGTGGTCCTGCAACTTTATCCGCCTCCATCCAGTCTATTAATTGTTGCCG
GGAAGCTAGAGTAAGTAGTTCGCCAGTTAATAGTTTGCGCAACGTTGTTGCCATTGCTACAGGCATCGTG
GTGTCACGCTCGTCGTTTGGTATGGCTTCATTCAGCTCCGGTTCCCAACGATCAAGGCGAGTTACATGAT
CCCCCATGTTGTGCAAAAAAGCGGTTAGCTCCTTCGGTCCTCCGATCGTTGTCAGAAGTAAGTTGGCCGC
AGTGTTATCACTCATGGTTATGGCAGCACTGCATAATTCTCTTACTGTCATGCCATCCGTAAGATGCTTT
TCTGTGACTGGTGAGTACTCAACCAAGTCATTCTGAGAATAGTGTATGCGGCGACCGAGTTGCTCTTGCC
CGGCGTCAATACGGGATAATACCGCGCCACATAGCAGAACTTTAAAAGTGCTCATCATTGGAAAACGTTC
TTCGGGGCGAAAACTCTCAAGGATCTTACCGCTGTTGAGATCCAGTTCGATGTAACCCACTCGTGCACCC
AACTGATCTTCAGCATCTTTTACTTTCACCAGCGTTTCTGGGTGAGCAAAAACAGGAAGGCAAAATGCCG
CAAAAAAGGGAATAAGGGCGACACGGAAATGTTGAATACTCATACTCTTCCTTTTTCAATATTATTGAAG
CATTTATCAGGGTTATTGTCTCATGAGCGGATACATATTTGAATGTATTTAGAAAAATAAACAAATAGGG
GTTCCGCGCACATTTCCCCGAAAAGTGCCACCTGACGTCGACGGATCGGGAGATCTCCCGATCCCCTATG
GTGCACTCTCAGTACAATCTGCTCTGATGCCGCATAGTTAAGCCAGTATCTGCTCCCTGCTTGTGTGTTG
GAGGTCGCTGAGTAGTGCGCGAGCAAAATTTAAGCTACAACAAGGCAAGGCTTGACCGACAATTGCATGA
AGAATCTGCTTAGGGTTAGGCGTTTTGCGCTGCTTCGCGATGTACGGGCCAGATATACGCGTTGACATTG
ATTATTGACTAGTTATTAATAGTAATCAATTACGGGGTCATTAGTTCATAGCCCATATATGGAGTTCCGC
GTTACATAACTTACGGTAAATGGCCCGCCTGGCTGACCGCCCAACGACCCCCGCCCATTGACGTCAATAA
TGACGTATGTTCCCATAGTAACGCCAATAGGGACTTTCCATTGACGTCAATGGGTGGAGTATTTACGGTA
AACTGCCCACTTGGCAGTACATCAAGTGTATCATATGCCAAGTACGCCCCCTATTGACGTCAATGACGGT
AAATGGCCCGCCTGGCATTATGCCCAGTACATGACCTTATGGGACTTTCCTACTTGGCAGTACATCTACG
TATTAGTCATCGCTATTACCATGGTGATGCGGTTTTGGCAGTACATCAATGGGCGTGGATAGCGGTTTGA
CTCACGGGGATTTCCAAGTCTCCACCCCATTGACGTCAATGGGAGTTTGTTTTGGCACCAAAATCAACGG
GACTTTCCAAAATGTCGTAACAACTCCGCCCCATTGACGCAAATGGGCGGTAGGCGTGTACGGTGGGAGG
TCTATATAAGCAGCGCGTTTTGCCTGTACTGGGTCTCTCTGGTTAGACCAGATCTGAGCCTGGGAGCTCT
CTGGCTAACTAGGGAACCCACTGCTTAAGCCTCAATAAAGCTTGCCTTGAGTGCTTCAAGTAGTGTGTGC
CCGTCTGTTGTGTGACTCTGGTAACTAGAGATCCCTCAGACCCTTTTAGTCAGTGTGGAAAATCTCTAGC
AGTGGCGCCCGAACAGGGACTTGAAAGCGAAAGGGAAACCAGAGGAGCTCTCTCGACGCAGGACTCGGCT
TGCTGAAGCGCGCACGGCAAGAGGCGAGGGGCGGCGACTGGTGAGTACGCCAAAAATTTTGACTAGCGGA
GGCTAGAAGGAGAGAGATGGGTGCGAGAGCGTCAGTATTAAGCGGGGGAGAATTAGATCGCGATGGGAAA
AAATTCGGTTAAGGCCAGGGGGAAAGAAAAAATATAAATTAAAACATATAGTATGGGCAAGCAGGGAGCT
AGAACGATTCGCAGTTAATCCTGGCCTGTTAGAAACATCAGAAGGCTGTAGACAAATACTGGGACAGCTA
CAACCATCCCTTCAGACAGGATCAGAAGAACTTAGATCATTATATAATACAGTAGCAACCCTCTATTGTG
TGCATCAAAGGATAGAGATAAAAGACACCAAGGAAGCTTTAGACAAGATAGAGGAAGAGCAAAACAAAAG
TAAGACCACCGCACAGCAAGCGGCCGGCCGCTGATCTTCAGACCTGGAGGAGGAGATATGAGGGACAATT
GGAGAAGTGAATTATATAAATATAAAGTAGTAAAAATTGAACCATTAGGAGTAGCACCCACCAAGGCAAA
GAGAAGAGTGGTGCAGAGAGAAAAAAGAGCAGTGGGAATAGGAGCTTTGTTCCTTGGGTTCTTGGGAGCA
GCAGGAAGCACTATGGGCGCAGCGTCAATGACGCTGACGGTACAGGCCAGACAATTATTGTCTGGTATAG
TGCAGCAGCAGAACAATTTGCTGAGGGCTATTGAGGCGCAACAGCATCTGTTGCAACTCACAGTCTGGGG
CATCAAGCAGCTCCAGGCAAGAATCCTGGCTGTGGAAAGATACCTAAAGGATCAACAGCTCCTGGGGATT
TGGGGTTGCTCTGGAAAACTCATTTGCACCACTGCTGTGCCTTGGAATGCTAGTTGGAGTAATAAATCTC
TGGAACAGATTTGGAATCACACGACCTGGATGGAGTGGGACAGAGAAATTAACAATTACACAAGCTTAAT
ACACTCCTTAATTGAAGAATCGCAAAACCAGCAAGAAAAGAATGAACAAGAATTATTGGAATTAGATAAA
TGGGCAAGTTTGTGGAATTGGTTTAACATAACAAATTGGCTGTGGTATATAAAATTATTCATAATGATAG
TAGGAGGCTTGGTAGGTTTAAGAATAGTTTTTGCTGTACTTTCTATAGTGAATAGAG
